>Addgene plasmid #123228 | pCEP4-Q769-QES.i03.c04-754* | depositor full sequence | sequence record 235173 | pCEP4-Q769-QES.i03.c04-754* sequence 12412 bps
GCCACCATGCCCATGGGGTCTTTGCAACCCCTCGCTACTCTTTATTTGCTGGGTATGTTGGTAGCGAGCG
TTCTGGCGGCGGGCAATCTCTGGGTAACCGTGTACTACGGCGTGCCAGTGTGGCGGGATGCTGAAACAAC
CCTCTTTTGTGCAAGTGATGCAAAAGCGTATGACCGAGAAGCACACAATGTTTGGGCTACACATGCGTGC
GTTCCGACAGATCCATCCCCCCAAGAAGTACCATTGGGGAATGTAACCGAGGAATTCAACATGTGGAAGA
ATAACATGGTTGAACAGATGCATACAGACATCATCTCTTTGTGGGACCAGTCACTGCAGCCGTGTGTGAA
ACTTACGCCTCTTTGTGTCACGCTGAATTGTTCCAATAGTAATAACATTCCAAGTGTCAGCAACATTACC
GATGATATGAAAGAAGAGATTAAGAACTGCAGCTTTAACATGACAACCGAATTGAAGGATAAAAAGCAGA
ACGTTTACTCTTTGTTCTATCGACTGGACGTTGTACCCCTCGAAACAAAAACCAACCAGAACAGTAGTCA
CTCAAGGTATCGGCTCATTAACTGCAACACGTCTGAGATCACGCAGGCTTGCCCAAAAGTTTCTTTCGAG
CCGATCCCTATTCACTATTGTGCGCCTGCAGGCTATGCTATCCTGAAATGTAACGACAAGGGCTTTAACG
GCACTGGACTTTGTAAAAACGTCTCAACAGTACAATGCACGCATGGGATTAAACCGGTCATGAGTACCCA
GCTGCTCCTTAATGGAAGCCTTGCCGAGGGTAAGGTAATGGTACGATCCGAAAATATTACAAATAATGCG
AAAAACATTATAATACAGTTTAACAACTCTGTGCAAATTAATTGCACGCGCCCAGGTAATAACACGCGAA
AAAGTATACATCTCGGGCCTGGGAAAGTTTTTTACGCGACGGACATAATAGGGGATATAAGGAAAGCGCA
CTGTAATGTTAATCGCCAACAATGGAATAAGACCCTTCAGGATGTGGCAACGCAACTCAGGACCCACTTC
AGAAACCGTACGATCATATTTAATAATAGTCTCGGTGGGGATTTGGAAATAACTACGCATAGTTTTAATT
GTAGGGGAGAGTGGTTCTATTGTAACACTTCCGGGCTCTTTAATGGGATATGGAACGGAACGCAAGAACC
TAATCGGACCGAGTCTAACGATACAATTACGCTTCAATGTCGGATAAAGCAGATCATCAACATGTGGCAG
AGAGTAGGCCAGGCAATTTACGCACCCCCTATCCAGGGGGAGATCAGATGCGAAAGTAACATAACCGGAC
TTATCCTGACGAGGGATGGGGGGATCATCAACAGTACAGAGGAAACGTTTAGACCTGGGGGCGGGGACAT
GAGAGATAATTGGAGGTCCGAGCTCTATAAATACAAAGTTGTAAAGATAGAACCGCTTGGAGTGGCTCCA
ACTAAGGCCAAGAGACGGGTCGTGGAGAGAGAAAAACGGGCGGTAGGATTTGGCGCGTTCTTTCTCGGTT
TCCTTGGCGCAGCCGGATCAACGATGGGGGCCGCCTCCATCACCCTGACGGTTCAGGCGCGCCAGCTTTT
GAGTGGGATTGTGCAGCAGCAGAATAACCTCCTTAGGGCCATAGAGGCTCAGCAGCACCTGCTGAAGCTT
ACCGTTTGGGGCATTAAGCAACTGCAGGCGCGGGTACTCGCGGTTGAAAGATACCTTAAGGATCAGCAAC
TGCTGGGAATGTGGGGATGTAGTGGAAAGTTCATCTGCACAACCACGGTCCCATGGAATTCCTCATGGTC
AAATAAATCACAGTCAGAAATATGGGATAATATGACGTGGATGCAGTGGGACAAGGAGATTAACAATTAC
ACCCAGATTATCTACGATCTTATTGAGGAGTCACAAAGGCAACAAGAGAAAAACGAACAGGACTTGCTGG
CGCTCGACAAATGGGCTAATTTGTGGAACTGGTTCGACATCAGTAACTGGCTGTGGTACATAAAGATTTT
CATAATGATAGTTGGCGGGCTCATAGGGCTTCGGATTGCGTTCGCAGTGCTTTCTGTCATCAATAGGGTC
AGGCAAGGTTATTCCCCGCTCTCCTTTCAAACCCATACCCCAAACCCTCGGGATTTGGATAGGCCAGGCC
GGATAGAGGAGGAAGGAGGTGAGCAGGATCGGGACCGAAGCATAAGACTGGTCTCTGGGTTTCTTTGATA
ACTCGAGGCCGGCAAGGCCGGATCCAGACATGATAAGATACATTGATGAGTTTGGACAAACCACAACTAG
AATGCAGTGAAAAAAATGCTTTATTTGTGAAATTTGTGATGCTATTGCTTTATTTGTAACCATTATAAGC
TGCAATAAACAAGTTAACAACAACAATTGCATTCATTTTATGTTTCAGGTTCAGGGGGAGGTGTGGGAGG
TTTTTTAAAGCAAGTAAAACCTCTACAAATGTGGTATGGCTGATTATGATCCGGCTGCCTCGCGCGTTTC
GGTGATGACGGTGAAAACCTCTGACACATGCAGCTCCCGGAGACGGTCACAGCTTGTCTGTAAGCGGATG
CCGGGAGCAGACAAGCCCGTCAGGGCGCGTCAGCGGGTGTTGGCGGGTGTCGGGGCGCAGCCATGAGGTC
GACTCTAGAGGATCGATCCCCGCCCCGGACGAACTAAACCTGACTACGACATCTCTGCCCCTTCTTCGCG
GGGCAGTGCATGTAATCCCTTCAGTTGGTTGGTACAACTTGCCAACTGGGCCCTGTTCCACATGTGACAC
GGGGGGGGACCAAACACAAAGGGGTTCTCTGACTGTAGTTGACATCCTTATAAATGGATGTGCACATTTG
CCAACACTGAGTGGCTTTCATCCTGGAGCAGACTTTGCAGTCTGTGGACTGCAACACAACATTGCCTTTA
TGTGTAACTCTTGGCTGAAGCTCTTACACCAATGCTGGGGGACATGTACCTCCCAGGGGCCCAGGAAGAC
TACGGGAGGCTACACCAACGTCAATCAGAGGGGCCTGTGTAGCTACCGATAAGCGGACCCTCAAGAGGGC
ATTAGCAATAGTGTTTATAAGGCCCCCTTGTTAACCCTAAACGGGTAGCATATGCTTCCCGGGTAGTAGT
ATATACTATCCAGACTAACCCTAATTCAATAGCATATGTTACCCAACGGGAAGCATATGCTATCGAATTA
GGGTTAGTAAAAGGGTCCTAAGGAACAGCGATATCTCCCACCCCATGAGCTGTCACGGTTTTATTTACAT
GGGGTCAGGATTCCACGAGGGTAGTGAACCATTTTAGTCACAAGGGCAGTGGCTGAAGATCAAGGAGCGG
GCAGTGAACTCTCCTGAATCTTCGCCTGCTTCTTCATTCTCCTTCGTTTAGCTAATAGAATAACTGCTGA
GTTGTGAACAGTAAGGTGTATGTGAGGTGCTCGAAAACAAGGTTTCAGGTGACGCCCCCAGAATAAAATT
TGGACGGGGGGTTCAGTGGTGGCATTGTGCTATGACACCAATATAACCCTCACAAACCCCTTGGGCAATA
AATACTAGTGTAGGAATGAAACATTCTGAATATCTTTAACAATAGAAATCCATGGGGTGGGGACAAGCCG
TAAAGACTGGATGTCCATCTCACACGAATTTATGGCTATGGGCAACACATAATCCTAGTGCAATATGATA
CTGGGGTTATTAAGATGTGTCCCAGGCAGGGACCAAGACAGGTGAACCATGTTGTTACACTCTATTTGTA
ACAAGGGGAAAGAGAGTGGACGCCGACAGCAGCGGACTCCACTGGTTGTCTCTAACACCCCCGAAAATTA
AACGGGGCTCCACGCCAATGGGGCCCATAAACAAAGACAAGTGGCCACTCTTTTTTTTGAAATTGTGGAG
TGGGGGCACGCGTCAGCCCCCACACGCCGCCCTGCGGTTTTGGACTGTAAAATAAGGGTGTAATAACTTG
GCTGATTGTAACCCCGCTAACCACTGCGGTCAAACCACTTGCCCACAAAACCACTAATGGCACCCCGGGG
AATACCTGCATAAGTAGGTGGGCGGGCCAAGATAGGGGCGCGATTGCTGCGATCTGGAGGACAAATTACA
CACACTTGCGCCTGAGCGCCAAGCACAGGGTTGTTGGTCCTCATATTCACGAGGTCGCTGAGAGCACGGT
GGGCTAATGTTGCCATGGGTAGCATATACTACCCAAATATCTGGATAGCATATGCTATCCTAATCTATAT
CTGGGTAGCATAGGCTATCCTAATCTATATCTGGGTAGCATATGCTATCCTAATCTATATCTGGGTAGTA
TATGCTATCCTAATTTATATCTGGGTAGCATAGGCTATCCTAATCTATATCTGGGTAGCATATGCTATCC
TAATCTATATCTGGGTAGTATATGCTATCCTAATCTGTATCCGGGTAGCATATGCTATCCTAATAGAGAT
TAGGGTAGTATATGCTATCCTAATTTATATCTGGGTAGCATATACTACCCAAATATCTGGATAGCATATG
CTATCCTAATCTATATCTGGGTAGCATATGCTATCCTAATCTATATCTGGGTAGCATAGGCTATCCTAAT
CTATATCTGGGTAGCATATGCTATCCTAATCTATATCTGGGTAGTATATGCTATCCTAATTTATATCTGG
GTAGCATAGGCTATCCTAATCTATATCTGGGTAGCATATGCTATCCTAATCTATATCTGGGTAGTATATG
CTATCCTAATCTGTATCCGGGTAGCATATGCTATCCTCATGCATATACAGTCAGCATATGATACCCAGTA
GTAGAGTGGGAGTGCTATCCTTTGCATATGCCGCCACCTCCCAAGGGGGCGTGAATTTTCGCTGCTTGTC
CTTTTCCTGCTGGTTGCTCCCATTCTTAGGTGAATTTAAGGAGGCCAGGCTAAAGCCGTCGCATGTCTGA
TTGCTCACCAGGTAAATGTCGCTAATGTTTTCCAACGCGAGAAGGTGTTGAGCGCGGAGCTGAGTGACGT
GACAACATGGGTATGCCCAATTGCCCCATGTTGGGAGGACGAAAATGGTGACAAGACAGATGGCCAGAAA
TACACCAACAGCACGCATGATGTCTACTGGGGATTTATTCTTTAGTGCGGGGGAATACACGGCTTTTAAT
ACGATTGAGGGCGTCTCCTAACAAGTTACATCACTCCTGCCCTTCCTCACCCTCATCTCCATCACCTCCT
TCATCTCCGTCATCTCCGTCATCACCCTCCGCGGCAGCCCCTTCCACCATAGGTGGAAACCAGGGAGGCA
AATCTACTCCATCGTCAAAGCTGCACACAGTCACCCTGATATTGCAGGTAGGAGCGGGCTTTGTCATAAC
AAGGTCCTTAATCGCATCCTTCAAAACCTCAGCAAATATATGAGTTTGTAAAAAGACCATGAAATAACAG
ACAATGGACTCCCTTAGCGGGCCAGGTTGTGGGCCGGGTCCAGGGGCCATTCCAAAGGGGAGACGACTCA
ATGGTGTAAGACGACATTGTGGAATAGCAAGGGCAGTTCCTCGCCTTAGGTTGTAAAGGGAGGTCTTACT
ACCTCCATATACGAACACACCGGCGACCCAAGTTCCTTCGTCGGTAGTCCTTTCTACGTGACTCCTAGCC
AGGAGAGCTCTTAAACCTTCTGCAATGTTCTCAAATTTCGGGTTGGAACCTCCTTGACCACGATGCTTTC
CAAACCACCCTCCTTTTTTGCGCCTGCCTCCATCACCCTGACCCCGGGGTCCAGTGCTTGGGCCTTCTCC
TGGGTCATCTGCGGGGCCCTGCTCTATCGCTCCCGGGGGCACGTCAGGCTCACCATCTGGGCCACCTTCT
TGGTGGTATTCAAAATAATCGGCTTCCCCTACAGGGTGGAAAAATGGCCTTCTACCTGGAGGGGGCCTGC
GCGGTGGAGACCCGGATGATGATGACTGACTACTGGGACTCCTGGGCCTCTTTTCTCCACGTCCACGACC
TCTCCCCCTGGCTCTTTCACGACTTCCCCCCCTGGCTCTTTCACGTCCTCTACCCCGGCGGCCTCCACTA
CCTCCTCGACCCCGGCCTCCACTACCTCCTCGACCCCGGCCTCCACTGCCTCCTCGACCCCGGCCTCCAC
CTCCTGCTCCTGCCCCTCCTGCTCCTGCCCCTCCTCCTGCTCCTGCCCCTCCTGCCCCTCCTGCTCCTGC
CCCTCCTGCCCCTCCTGCTCCTGCCCCTCCTGCCCCTCCTGCTCCTGCCCCTCCTGCCCCTCCTCCTGCT
CCTGCCCCTCCTGCCCCTCCTCCTGCTCCTGCCCCTCCTGCCCCTCCTGCTCCTGCCCCTCCTGCCCCTC
CTGCTCCTGCCCCTCCTGCCCCTCCTGCTCCTGCCCCTCCTGCTCCTGCCCCTCCTGCTCCTGCCCCTCC
TGCTCCTGCCCCTCCTGCCCCTCCTGCCCCTCCTCCTGCTCCTGCCCCTCCTGCTCCTGCCCCTCCTGCC
CCTCCTGCCCCTCCTGCTCCTGCCCCTCCTCCTGCTCCTGCCCCTCCTGCCCCTCCTGCCCCTCCTCCTG
CTCCTGCCCCTCCTGCCCCTCCTCCTGCTCCTGCCCCTCCTCCTGCTCCTGCCCCTCCTGCCCCTCCTGC
CCCTCCTCCTGCTCCTGCCCCTCCTGCCCCTCCTCCTGCTCCTGCCCCTCCTCCTGCTCCTGCCCCTCCT
GCCCCTCCTGCCCCTCCTCCTGCTCCTGCCCCTCCTCCTGCTCCTGCCCCTCCTGCCCCTCCTGCCCCTC
CTGCCCCTCCTCCTGCTCCTGCCCCTCCTCCTGCTCCTGCCCCTCCTGCTCCTGCCCCTCCCGCTCCTGC
TCCTGCTCCTGTTCCACCGTGGGTCCCTTTGCAGCCAATGCAACTTGGACGTTTTTGGGGTCTCCGGACA
CCATCTCTATGTCTTGGCCCTGATCCTGAGCCGCCCGGGGCTCCTGGTCTTCCGCCTCCTCGTCCTCGTC
CTCTTCCCCGTCCTCGTCCATGGTTATCACCCCCTCTTCTTTGAGGTCCACTGCCGCCGGAGCCTTCTGG
TCCAGATGTGTCTCCCTTCTCTCCTAGGCCATTTCCAGGTCCTGTACCTGGCCCCTCGTCAGACATGATT
CACACTAAAAGAGATCAATAGACATCTTTATTAGACGACGCTCAGTGAATACAGGGAGTGCAGACTCCTG
CCCCCTCCAACAGCCCCCCCACCCTCATCCCCTTCATGGTCGCTGTCAGACAGATCCAGGTCTGAAAATT
CCCCATCCTCCGAACCATCCTCGTCCTCATCACCAATTACTCGCAGCCCGGAAAACTCCCGCTGAACATC
CTCAAGATTTGCGTCCTGAGCCTCAAGCCAGGCCTCAAATTCCTCGTCCCCCTTTTTGCTGGACGGTAGG
GATGGGGATTCTCGGGACCCCTCCTCTTCCTCTTCAAGGTCACCAGACAGAGATGCTACTGGGGCAACGG
AAGAAAAGCTGGGTGCGGCCTGTGAGGATCAGCTTATCGATGATAAGCTGTCAAACATGAGAATTCTTGA
AGACGAAAGGGCCTCGTGATACGCCTATTTTTATAGGTTAATGTCATGATAATAATGGTTTCTTAGACGT
CAGGTGGCACTTTTCGGGGAAATGTGCGCGGAACCCCTATTTGTTTATTTTTCTAAATACATTCAAATAT
GTATCCGCTCATGAGACAATAACCCTGATAAATGCTTCAATAATATTGAAAAAGGAAGAGTATGAGTATT
CAACATTTCCGTGTCGCCCTTATTCCCTTTTTTGCGGCATTTTGCCTTCCTGTTTTTGCTCACCCAGAAA
CGCTGGTGAAAGTAAAAGATGCTGAAGATCAGTTGGGTGCACGAGTGGGTTACATCGAACTGGATCTCAA
CAGCGGTAAGATCCTTGAGAGTTTTCGCCCCGAAGAACGTTTTCCAATGATGAGCACTTTTAAAGTTCTG
CTATGTGGCGCGGTATTATCCCGTGTTGACGCCGGGCAAGAGCAACTCGGTCGCCGCATACACTATTCTC
AGAATGACTTGGTTGAGTACTCACCAGTCACAGAAAAGCATCTTACGGATGGCATGACAGTAAGAGAATT
ATGCAGTGCTGCCATAACCATGAGTGATAACACTGCGGCCAACTTACTTCTGACAACGATCGGAGGACCG
AAGGAGCTAACCGCTTTTTTGCACAACATGGGGGATCATGTAACTCGCCTTGATCGTTGGGAACCGGAGC
TGAATGAAGCCATACCAAACGACGAGCGTGACACCACGATGCCTGCAGCAATGGCAACAACGTTGCGCAA
ACTATTAACTGGCGAACTACTTACTCTAGCTTCCCGGCAACAATTAATAGACTGGATGGAGGCGGATAAA
GTTGCAGGACCACTTCTGCGCTCGGCCCTTCCGGCTGGCTGGTTTATTGCTGATAAATCTGGAGCCGGTG
AGCGTGGGTCTCGCGGTATCATTGCAGCACTGGGGCCAGATGGTAAGCCCTCCCGTATCGTAGTTATCTA
CACGACGGGGAGTCAGGCAACTATGGATGAACGAAATAGACAGATCGCTGAGATAGGTGCCTCACTGATT
AAGCATTGGTAACTGTCAGACCAAGTTTACTCATATATACTTTAGATTGATTTAAAACTTCATTTTTAAT
TTAAAAGGATCTAGGTGAAGATCCTTTTTGATAATCTCATGACCAAAATCCCTTAACGTGAGTTTTCGTT
CCACTGAGCGTCAGACCCCGTAGAAAAGATCAAAGGATCTTCTTGAGATCCTTTTTTTCTGCGCGTAATC
TGCTGCTTGCAAACAAAAAAACCACCGCTACCAGCGGTGGTTTGTTTGCCGGATCAAGAGCTACCAACTC
TTTTTCCGAAGGTAACTGGCTTCAGCAGAGCGCAGATACCAAATACTGTCCTTCTAGTGTAGCCGTAGTT
AGGCCACCACTTCAAGAACTCTGTAGCACCGCCTACATACCTCGCTCTGCTAATCCTGTTACCAGTGGCT
GCTGCCAGTGGCGATAAGTCGTGTCTTACCGGGTTGGACTCAAGACGATAGTTACCGGATAAGGCGCAGC
GGTCGGGCTGAACGGGGGGTTCGTGCACACAGCCCAGCTTGGAGCGAACGACCTACACCGAACTGAGATA
CCTACAGCGTGAGCTATGAGAAAGCGCCACGCTTCCCGAAGGGAGAAAGGCGGACAGGTATCCGGTAAGC
GGCAGGGTCGGAACAGGAGAGCGCACGAGGGAGCTTCCAGGGGGAAACGCCTGGTATCTTTATAGTCCTG
TCGGGTTTCGCCACCTCTGACTTGAGCGTCGATTTTTGTGATGCTCGTCAGGGGGGCGGAGCCTATGGAA
AAACGCCAGCAACGCGGCCTTTTTACGGTTCCTGGCCTTTTGCTGGCCTTGAAGCTGTCCCTGATGGTCG
TCATCTACCTGCCTGGACAGCATGGCCTGCAACGCGGGCATCCCGATGCCGCCGGAAGCGAGAAGAATCA
TAATGGGGAAGGCCATCCAGCCTCGCGTCGCGAACGCCAGCAAGACGTAGCCCAGCGCGTCGGCCCCGAG
ATGCGCCGCGTGCGGCTGCTGGAGATGGCGGACGCGATGGATATGTTCTGCCAAGGGTTGGTTTGCGCAT
TCACAGTTCTCCGCAAGAATTGATTGGCTCCAATTCTTGGAGTGGTGAATCCGTTAGCGAGGTGCCGCCC
TGCTTCATCCCCGTGGCCCGTTGCTCGCGTTTGCTGGCGGTGTCCCCGGAAGAAATATATTTGCATGTCT
TTAGTTCTATGATGACACAAACCCCGCCCAGCGTCTTGTCATTGGCGAATTCGAACACGCAGATGCAGTC
GGGGCGGCGCGGTCCGAGGTCCACTTCGCATATTAAGGTGACGCGTGTGGCCTCGAACACCGAGCGACCC
TGCAGCGACCCGCTTAACAGCGTCAACAGCGTGCCGCAGATCCCGGGGGGCAATGAGATATGAAAAAGCC
TGAACTCACCGCGACGTCTGTCGAGAAGTTTCTGATCGAAAAGTTCGACAGCGTCTCCGACCTGATGCAG
CTCTCGGAGGGCGAAGAATCTCGTGCTTTCAGCTTCGATGTAGGAGGGCGTGGATATGTCCTGCGGGTAA
ATAGCTGCGCCGATGGTTTCTACAAAGATCGTTATGTTTATCGGCACTTTGCATCGGCCGCGCTCCCGAT
TCCGGAAGTGCTTGACATTGGGGAATTCAGCGAGAGCCTGACCTATTGCATCTCCCGCCGTGCACAGGGT
GTCACGTTGCAAGACCTGCCTGAAACCGAACTGCCCGCTGTTCTGCAGCCGGTCGCGGAGGCCATGGATG
CGATCGCTGCGGCCGATCTTAGCCAGACGAGCGGGTTCGGCCCATTCGGACCGCAAGGAATCGGTCAATA
CACTACATGGCGTGATTTCATATGCGCGATTGCTGATCCCCATGTGTATCACTGGCAAACTGTGATGGAC
GACACCGTCAGTGCGTCCGTCGCGCAGGCTCTCGATGAGCTGATGCTTTGGGCCGAGGACTGCCCCGAAG
TCCGGCACCTCGTGCACGCGGATTTCGGCTCCAACAATGTCCTGACGGACAATGGCCGCATAACAGCGGT
CATTGACTGGAGCGAGGCGATGTTCGGGGATTCCCAATACGAGGTCGCCAACATCTTCTTCTGGAGGCCG
TGGTTGGCTTGTATGGAGCAGCAGACGCGCTACTTCGAGCGGAGGCATCCGGAGCTTGCAGGATCGCCGC
GGCTCCGGGCGTATATGCTCCGCATTGGTCTTGACCAACTCTATCAGAGCTTGGTTGACGGCAATTTCGA
TGATGCAGCTTGGGCGCAGGGTCGATGCGACGCAATCGTCCGATCCGGAGCCGGGACTGTCGGGCGTACA
CAAATCGCCCGCAGAAGCGCGGCCGTCTGGACCGATGGCTGTGTAGAAGTACTCGCCGATAGTGGAAACC
GACGCCCCAGCACTCGTCCGGATCGGGAGATGGGGGAGGCTAACTGAAACACGGAAGGAGACAATACCGG
AAGGAACCCGCGCTATGACGGCAATAAAAAGACAGAATAAAACGCACGGGTGTTGGGTCGTTTGTTCATA
AACGCGGGGTTCGGTCCCAGGGCTGGCACTCTGTCGATACCCCACCGAGACCCCATTGGGGCCAATACGC
CCGCGTTTCTTCCTTTTCCCCACCCCACCCCCCAAGTTCGGGTGAAGGCCCAGGGCTCGCAGCCAACGTC
GGGGCGGCAGGCCCTGCCATAGCCACTGGCCCCGTGGGTTAGGGACGGGGTCCCCCATGGGGAATGGTTT
ATGGTTCGTGGGGGTTATTATTTTGGGCGTTGCGTGGGGTCAGGTCCACGACTGGACTGAGCAGACAGAC
CCATGGTTTTTGGATGGCCTGGGCATGGACCGCATGTACTGGCGCGACACGAACACCGGGCGTCTGTGGC
TGCCAAACACCCCCGACCCCCAAAAACCACCGCGCGGATTTCTGGCGTGCCAAGCTAGTCGACCAATTCT
CATGTTTGACAGCTTATCATCGCAGATCCGGGCAACGTTGTTGCCATTGCTGCAGGCGCAGAACTGGTAG
GTATGGAAGATCTATACATTGAATCAATATTGGCAATTAGCCATATTAGTCATTGGTTATATAGCATAAA
TCAATATTGGCTATTGGCCATTGCATACGTTGTATCTATATCATAATATGTACATTTATATTGGCTCATG
TCCAATATGACCGCCATGTTGACATTGATTATTGACTAGTTATTAATAGTAATCAATTACGGGGTCATTA
GTTCATAGCCCATATATGGAGTTCCGCGTTACATAACTTACGGTAAATGGCCCGCCTGGCTGACCGCCCA
ACGACCCCCGCCCATTGACGTCAATAATGACGTATGTTCCCATAGTAACGCCAATAGGGACTTTCCATTG
ACGTCAATGGGTGGAGTATTTACGGTAAACTGCCCACTTGGCAGTACATCAAGTGTATCATATGCCAAGT
CCGCCCCCTATTGACGTCAATGACGGTAAATGGCCCGCCTGGCATTATGCCCAGTACATGACCTTACGGG
ACTTTCCTACTTGGCAGTACATCTACGTATTAGTCATCGCTATTACCATGGTGATGCGGTTTTGGCAGTA
CACCAATGGGCGTGGATAGCGGTTTGACTCACGGGGATTTCCAAGTCTCCACCCCATTGACGTCAATGGG
AGTTTGTTTTGGCACCAAAATCAACGGGACTTTCCAAAATGTCGTAATAACCCCGCCCCGTTGACGCAAA
TGGGCGGTAGGCGTGTACGGTGGGAGGTCTATATAAGCAGAGCTCGTTTAGTGAACCGTCAGATCTCTAG
AAGCTGGGTACCAGCTGCTAGC
Features (pLannotate 1.2.2; 22 found; start..end, strand, type, name):
     46..2235    +  CDS            env (fragment): ENV_HV1Y2 - Experimental evidence at protein level: Swiss-Prot protein existence level 1. [Transmembrane protein gp41]: Acts as a class I viral fusion protein. Under the current model, the protein has at least 3 conformational states: pre-fusion native state, pre-hairpin intermediate state, and post-fusion hairpin state. During fusion of viral and target intracellular membranes, the coiled coil regions (heptad repeats) assume a trimer-of-hairpins structure, positioning the fusion peptide in close proximity to the C-terminal region of the ectodomain. The formation of this structure appears to d
   2261..2395    -  polyA_signal   SV40 poly(A) signal: SV40 polyadenylation signal
   2418..2501    -  CDS            large T antigen (fragment): large T antigen from SV40 (simian virus 40)
   2504..2544    +  CDS            rop (fragment): Rop protein, which maintains plasmids at low copy number; rop
   2656..2674    -  misc_feature   MCS (fragment): pUC18/19 multiple cloning site
   3120..4909    -  rep_origin     oriP: Epstein-Barr virus oriP replication origin (Yates et al., 2000)
   4910..5128    -  CDS            gL (fragment): GL_EBVB9 - Experimental evidence at protein level: Swiss-Prot protein existence level 1. The heterodimer glycoprotein H-glycoprotein L is required for the fusion of viral and plasma membranes leading to virus entry into the host cell. Acts as a functional inhibitor of gH and maintains gH in an inhibited form. Upon binding to host integrins, gL dissociates from gH leading to activation of the viral fusion glycoproteins gB and gH. Fusion of EBV with B-lymphocytes requires the additional receptor- binding protein gp42, which forms a complex with gH/gL. The heterodimer gH/gL targets also host EPHA
   5211..7136    -  CDS            EBNA1: Epstein-Barr nuclear antigen 1, also known as EBNA-1 crucial for latent viral infection, and for episomal amplification of vectors containing the oriP origin (Okita et al., 2013)
   7174..7518    -  CDS            BRRF2_EBVB9 (fragment): Protein inferred from homology: Swiss-Prot protein existence level 3. From Epstein-Barr virus (strain B95-8) (HHV-4) (Human herpesvirus 4).
   7521..7544    -  promoter       tet promoter (fragment): E. coli promoter for tetracycline efflux protein gene
   7657..7761    +  promoter       AmpR promoter: bla
   7762..8622    +  CDS            AmpR: β-lactamase; bla; confers resistance to ampicillin, carbenicillin, and related antibiotics
   8793..9381    +  rep_origin     ori: high-copy-number ColE1/pMB1/pBR322/pUC origin of replication
   9427..9585    -  CDS            TcR (fragment): tetracycline efflux protein; tet; confers resistance to tetracycline
   9706..9906    -  CDS            MDV035 (fragment): UL24_GAHVM - Protein inferred from homology: Swiss-Prot protein existence level 3. May play a role in the dispersal of host nucleolin from the nucleolus throughout the nucleus leading to a decrease in ribosome biogenesis. From Gallid herpesvirus 2 (strain Chicken/Md5/ATCC VR-987) (GaHV-2) (Marek's disease herpesvirus type 1).
   9895..9957    +  promoter       Mini-TK promoter: minimal herpes simplex virus (HSV) thymidine kinase promoter
  10000..11037   +  CDS            HygR: hygromycin B phosphotransferase confers resistance to hygromycin
  11079..11127   +  polyA_signal   HSV TK poly(A) signal: herpes simplex virus thymidine kinase polyadenylation signal (Cole and Stacy, 1985)
  11327..11551   +  CDS            gH (fragment): GH_HHV11 - Experimental evidence at protein level: Swiss-Prot protein existence level 1. The heterodimer glycoprotein H-glycoprotein L is required for the fusion of viral and plasma membranes leading to virus entry into the host cell. Following initial binding to host receptor, membrane fusion is mediated by the fusion machinery composed of gB and the heterodimer gH/gL. May also be involved in the fusion between the virion envelope and the outer nuclear membrane during virion morphogenesis. From Human herpesvirus 1 (strain 17) (HHV-1) (Human herpes simplex virus 1).
  11582..11607   -  CDS            bla(M) (fragment): β-lactamase lacking the signal sequence; bla(M); allows cytosolic expression of β-lactamase
  11781..12160   +  enhancer       CMV enhancer: human cytomegalovirus immediate early enhancer
  12162..12361   +  promoter       CMV promoter: human cytomegalovirus (CMV) immediate early promoter
