[The description below was written by a language model from this plasmid's Addgene catalogue record and pLannotate feature annotations shown in this document.]
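Description:
pCEP4-Q769-QES.i03.c04-754* is a 12.4 kb mammalian expression plasmid built on the Invitrogen pCEP4 episomal backbone and carrying an engineered envelope glycoprotein (Env, gp160) from the HIV-1 isolate Q769.d22. In E. coli it is maintained through a high-copy ColE1/pUC-type origin and selected with ampicillin via the bla gene. In mammalian cells, the Epstein-Barr virus oriP origin together with the plasmid-encoded EBNA1 protein allows the vector to persist as a replicating episome in primate cells. A hygromycin B phosphotransferase cassette, driven by an HSV thymidine kinase promoter and ended by the TK polyadenylation signal, allows selection of cells that retain it. Several short annotated fragments (herpesvirus gL, gH, BRRF2 and UL24-like hits, plus tet, rop and SV40 large T pieces) appear to be flanking or leftover backbone sequence rather than functional parts.

The payload is a codon-optimized synthetic Env gene of about 2.2 kb cloned between NheI and XhoI. It is transcribed from the CMV immediate-early enhancer and promoter and terminated by the SV40 polyadenylation signal. A CD5 leader peptide is fused at the N terminus of the insert as a secretory signal sequence. A premature stop codon at position 754 truncates the C terminus of the protein. The "QES" variant combines the substitutions A200E, F223Y, I595M, V255M and F382W, and the record describes it as having enhanced binding to the antibody PG16. The associated work concerns conformational engineering of Env based on its mutational tolerance in the CD4- and PG16-bound states, so the plasmid serves to express this engineered Env in mammalian cells for studies of antibody and receptor binding.
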