Addgene plasmid #123228: pCEP4-Q769-QES.i03.c04-754*
Purpose: Mammalian expression plasmid for Env from the Q769.d22 HIV-1 isolate; C-terminal truncation; QES mutant with enhanced binding to PG16
Depositing lab: Erik Procko. Depositing organization: University of Illinois at Urbana-Champaign. Publication: Conformational engineering of HIV-1 Env based on mutational tolerance in the CD4 and PG16 bound states. Heredia JD, Park J, Choi H, Gill KS, Procko E. J Virol. 2019 Mar 20. pii: JVI.00219-19. doi: 10.1128/JVI.00219-19. PubMed 30894475.
Backbone
  Vector backbone: pCEP4
  Backbone manufacturer: Invitrogen
  Backbone size w/o insert (bp): 10393
  Total vector size (bp): 12412
  Vector type: Mammalian Expression
  Selectable markers: Hygromycin
Growth in bacteria
  Bacterial resistance: Ampicillin, 100 μg/mL
  Growth temperature: 37°C
  Growth strain: DH5alpha
  Copy number: High Copy
Gene/Insert
  Gene/Insert name: HIV-1 (Q769.d22) Env (alt names: gp160; Env)
  Species: Human immunodeficiency virus 1
  Insert size (bp): 2241
  Mutation: Codon-optimized synthetic gene; Premature stop codon at position 754; Mutations A200E, F223Y, I595M, V255M, F382W
  GenBank ID: AAM66234.1
  Promoter: CMV
  Tag / fusion protein: CD5 leader peptide (N terminal on insert)
  Cloning method: Restriction Enzyme; 5′ cloning site NheI (not destroyed); 3′ cloning site XhoI (not destroyed)
  Sequencing primers: 5′ CMV_fwd; 3′ EBV_rev
Terms and licenses: Academic/Nonprofit Terms; Industry Terms: Not Available to Industry
How to cite: pCEP4-Q769-QES.i03.c04-754* was a gift from Erik Procko (Addgene plasmid # 123228 ; http://n2t.net/addgene:123228 ; RRID:Addgene_123228)
