>Addgene plasmid #123228 | pCEP4-Q769-QES.i03.c04-754* | addgene partial sequence | sequence record 240417 | Addgene Partial NGS Result
GTAAGACCTCCCTTTACAACCTAAGGCGAGGAACTGCCCTTGCTATTCCACAATGTCGTCTTACACCATT
GAGTCGTCTCCCCTTTGGAATGGCCCCTGGACCCGGCCCACAACCTGGCCCGCTAAGGGAGTCCATTGTC
TGTTATTTCATGGTCTTTTTACAAACTCATATATTTGCTGAGGTTTTGAAGGATGCGATTAAGGACCTTG
TTATGACAAAGCCCGCTCCTACCTGCAATATCAGGGTGACTGTGTGCAGCTTTGACGATGGAGTAGATTT
GCCTCCCTGGTTTCCACCTATGGTGGAAGGGGCTGCCGCGGAGGGTGATGACGGAGATGACGGAGATGAA
GGAGGTGATGGAGATGAGGGTGAGGAAGGGCAGGAGTGATGTAACTTGTTAGGAGACGCCCTCAATCGTA
TTAAAAGCCGTGTATTCCCCCGCACTAAAGAATAAATCCCCAGTAGACATCATGCGTGCTGTTGGTGTAT
TTCTGGCCATCTGTCTTGTCACCATTTTCGTCCTCCCAACATGGGGCAATTGGGCATACCCATGTTGTCA
CGTCACTCAGCTCCGCGCTCAACACCTTCTCGCGTTGGAAAACATTAGCGACATTTACCTGGTGAGCAAT
CAGACATGCGACGGCTTTAGCCTGGCCTCCTTAAATTCACCTAAGAATGGGAGCAACCAGCAGGAAAAGG
ACAAGCAGCGAAAATTCACGCCCCCTTGGGAGGTGGCGGCATATGCAAAGGATAGCACTCCCACTCTACT
ACTGGGTATCATATGCTGACTGTATATGCATGAGGATAGCATATGCTACCCGGATACAGATTAGGATAGC
ATATACTACCCAGATATAGATTAGGATAGCATATGCTACCCAGATATAGATTAGGATAGCCTATGCTACC
CAGATATAAATTAGGATAGCATATACTACCCAGATATAGATTAGGATAGCATATGCTACCCAGATATAGA
TTAGGATAGCCTATGCTACCCAGATATAGATTAGGATAGCATATGCTACCCAGATATAGATTAGGATAGC
ATATGCTATCCAGATATTTGGGTAGTATATGCTACCCAGATATAAATTAGGATAGCATATACTACCCTAA
TCTCTATTAGGATAGCATATGCTACCCGGATACAGATTAGGATAGCATATACTACCCAGATATAGATTAG
GATAGCATATGCTACCCAGATATAGATTAGGATAGCCTATGCTACCCAGATATAAATTAGGATAGCATAT
ACTACCCAGATATAGATTAGGATAGCATATGCTACCCAGATATAGATTAGGATAGCCTATGCTACCCAGA
TATAGATTAGGATAGCATATGCTATCCAGATATTTGGGTAGTATATGCTACCCATGGCAACATTAGCCCA
CCGTGCTCTCAGCGACCTCGTGAATATGAGGACCAACAACCCTGTGCTTGGCGCTCAGGCGCAAGTGTGT
GTAATTTGTCCTCCAGATCGCAGCAATCGCGCCCCTATCTTGGCCCGCCCACCTACTTATGCAGGTATTC
CCCGGGGTGCCATTAGTGGTTTTGTGGGCAAGTGGTTTGACCGCAGTGGTTAGCGGGGTTACAATCAGCC
AAGTTATTACACCCTTATTTTACAGTCCAAAACCGCAGGGCGGCGTGTGGGGGCTGACGCGTGCCCCCAC
TCCACAATTTCAAAAAAAAGAGTGGCCACTTGTCTTTGTTTATGGGCCCCATTGGCGTGGAGCCCCGTTT
AATTTTCGGGGGTGTTAGAGACAACCAGTGGAGTCCGCTGCTGTCGGCGTCCACTCTCTTTCCCCTTGTT
ACAAATAGAGTGTAACAACATGGTTCACCTGTCTTGGTCCCTGCCTGGGACACATCTTAATAACCCCAGT
ATCATATTGCACTAGGATTATGTGTTGCCCATAGCCATAAATTCGTGTGAGATGGACATCCAGTCTTTAC
GGCTTGTCCCCACCCCATGGATTTCTATTGTTAAAGATATTCAGAATGTTTCATTCCTACACTAGTATTT
ATTGCCCAAGGGGTTTGTGAGGGTTATATTGGTGTCATAGCACAATGCCACCACTGAACCCCCCGTCCAA
ATTTTATTCTGGGGGCGTCACCTGAAACCTTGTTTTCGAGCACCTCACATACACCTTACTGTTCACAACT
CAGCAGTTATTCTATTAGCTAAACGAAGGAGAATGAAGAAGCAGGCGAAGATTCAGGAGAGTTCACTGCC
CGCTCCTTGATCTTCAGCCACTGCCCTTGTGACTAAAATGGTTCACTACCCTCGTGGAATCCTGACCCCA
TGTAAATAAAACCGTGACAGCTCATGGGGTGGGAGATATCGCTGTTCCTTAGGACCCTTTTACTAACCCT
AATTCGATAGCATATGCTTCCCGTTGGGTAACATATGCTATTGAATTAGGGTTAGTCTGGATAGTATATA
CTACTACCCGGGAAGCATATGCTACCCGTTTAGGGTTAACAAGGGGGCCTTATAAACACTATTGCTAATG
CCCTCTTGAGGGTCCGCTTATCGGTAGCTACACAGGCCCCTCTGATTGACGTTGGTGTAGCCTCCCGTAG
TCTTCCTGGGCCCCTGGGAGGTACATGTCCCCCAGCATTGGTGTAAGAGCTTCAGCCAAGAGTTACACAT
AAAGGCAATGTTGTGTTGCAGTCCACAGACTGCAAAGTCTGCTCCAGGATGAAAGCCACTCAGTGTTGGC
AAATGTGCACATCCATTTATAAGGATGTCAACTACAGTCAGAGAACCCCTTTGTGTTTGGTCCCCCCCCG
TGTCACATGTGGAACAGGGCCCAGTTGGCAAGTTGTACCAACCAACTGAAGGGATTACATGCACTGCCCC
GCGAAGAAGGGGCAGAGATGTCGTAGTCAGGTTTAGTTCGTCCGGGGCGGGGATCGATCCTCTAGAGTCG
ACCTCATGGCTGCGCCCCGACACCCGCCAACACCCGCTGACGCGCCCTGACGGGCTTGTCTGCTCCCGGC
ATCCGCTTACAGACAAGCTGTGACCGTCTCCGGGAGCTGCATGTGTCAGAGGTTTTCACCGTCATCACCG
AAACGCGCGAGGCAGCCGGATCATAATCAGCCATACCACATTTGTAGAGGTTTTACTTGCTTTAAAAAAC
CTCCCACACCTCCCCCTGAACCTGAAACATAAAATGAATGCAATTGTTGTTGTTAACTTGTTTATTGCAG
CTTATAATGGTTACAAATAAAGCAATAGCATCACAAATTTCACAAATAAAGCATTTTTTTCACTGCATTC
TAGTTGTGGTTTGTCCAAACTCATCAATGTATCTTATCATGTCTGGATCCGGCCTTGCCGGCCTCGAGTT
ATCAAAGAAACCCAGAGACCAGTCTTATGCTTCGGTCCCGATCCTGCTCACCTCCTTCCTCCTCTATCCG
GCCTGGCCTATCCAAATCCCGAGGGTTTGGGGTATGGGTTTGAAAGGAGAGCGGGGAATAACCTTGCCTG
ACCCTATTGATGACAGAAAGCACTGCGAACGCAATCCGAAGCCCTATGAGCCCGCCAACTATCATTATGA
AAATCTTTATGTACCACAGCCAGTTACTGATGTCGAACCAGTTCCACAAATTAGCCCATTTGTCGAGCGC
CAGCAAGTCCTGTTCGTTTTTCTCTTGTTGCCTTTGTGACTCCTCAATAAGATCGTAGATAATCTGGGTG
TAATTGTTAATCTCCTTGTCCCACTGCATCCACGTCATATTATCCCATATTTCTGACTGTGATTTATTTG
ACCATGAGGAATTCCATGGGACCGTGGTTGTGCAGATGAACTTTCCACTACATCCCCACATTCCCAGCAG
TTGCTGATCCTTAAGGTATCTTTCAACCGCGAGTACCCGCGCCTGCAGTTGCTTAATGCCCCAAACGGTA
AGCTTCAGCAGGTGCTGCTGAGCCTCTATGGCCCTAAGGAGGTTATTCTGCTGCTGCACAATCCCACTCA
AAAGCTGGCGCGCCTGAACCGTCAGGGTGATGGAGGCGGCCCCCATCGTTGATCCGGCTGCGCCAAGGAA
ACCGAGAAAGAACGCGCCAAATCCTACCGCCCGTTTTTCTCTCTCCACGACCCGTCTCTTGGCCTTAGTT
GGAGCCACTCCAAGCGGTTCTATCTTTACAACTTTGTATTTATAGAGCTCGGACCTCCAATTATCTCTCA
TGTCCCCGCCCCCAGGTCTAAACGTTTCCTCTGTACTGTTGATGATCCCCCCATCCCTCGTCAGGATAAG
TCCGGTTATGTTACTTTCGCATCTGATCTCCCCCTGGATAGGGGGTGCGTAAATTGCCTGGCCTACTCTC
TGCCACATGTTGATGATCTGCTTTATCCGACATTGAAGCGTAATTGTATCGTTAGACTCGGTCCGATTAG
GTTCTTGCGTTCCGTTCCATATCCCATTAAAGAGCCCGGAAGTGTTACAATAGAACCACTCTCCCCTACA
ATTAAAACTATGCGTAGTTATTTCCAAATCCCCACCGAGACTATTATTAAATATGATCGTACGGTTTCTG
AAGTGGGTCCTGAGTTGCGTTGCCACATCCTGAAGGGTCTTATTCCATTGTTGGCGATTAACATTACAGT
GCGCTTTCCTTATATCCCCTATTATGTCCGTCGCGTAAAAAACTTTCCCAGGCCCGAGATGTATACTTTT
TCGCGTGTTATTACCTGGGCGCGTGCAATTAATTTGCACAGAGTTGTTAAACTGTATTATAATGTTTTTC
GCATTATTTGTAATATTTTCGGATCGTACCATTACCTTACCCTCGGCAAGGCTTCCATTAAGGAGCAGCT
GGGTACTCATGACCGGTTTAATCCCATGCGTGCATTGTACTGTTGAGACGTTTTTACAAAGTCCAGTGCC
GTTAAAGCCCTTGTCGTTACATTTCAGGATAGCATAGCCTGCAGGCGCACAATAGTGAATAGGGATCGGC
TCGAAAGAAACTTTTGGGCAAGCCTGCGTGATCTCAGACGTGTTGCAGTTAATGAGCCGATACCTTGAGT
GACTACTGTTCTGGTTGGTTTTTGTTTCGAGGGGTACAACGTCCAGTCGATAGAACAAAGAGTAAACGTT
CTGCTTTTTATCCTTCAATTCGGTTGTCATGTTAAAGCTGCAGTTCTTAATCTCTTCTTTCATATCATCG
GTAATGTTGCTGACACTTGGAATGTTATTACTATTGGAACAATTCAGCGTGACACAAAGAGGCGTAAGTT
TCACACACGGCTGCAGTGACTGGTCCCACAAAGAGATGATGTCTGTATGCATCTGTTCAACCATGTTATT
CTTCCACATGTTGAATTCCTCGGTTACATTCCCCAATGGTACTTCTTGGGGGGATGGATCTGTCGGAACG
CACGCATGTGTAGCCCAAACATTGTGTGCTTCTCGGTCATACGCTTTTGCATCACTTGCACAAAAGAGGG
TTGTTTCAGCATCCCGCCACACTGGCACGCCGTAGTACACGGTTACCCAGAGATTGCCCGCCGCCAGAAC
GCTCGCTACCAACATACCCAGCAAATAAAGAGTAGCGAGGGGTTGCAAAGACCCCATGGGCATGGTGGCG
CTAGCAGCTGGTACCCAGCTTCTAGAGATCTGACGGTTCACTAAACGAGCTCTGCTTATATAGACCTCCC
ACCGTACACGCCTACCGCCCATTTGCGTCAACGGGGCGGGGTTATTACGACATTTTGGAAAGTCCCGTTG
ATTTTGGTGCCAAAACAAACTCCCATTGACGTCAATGGGGTGGAGACTTGGAAATCCCCGTGAGTCAAAC
CGCTATCCACGCCCATTGGTGTACTGCCAAAACCGCATCACCATGGTAATAGCGATGACTAATACGTAGA
TGTACTGCCAAGTAGGAAAGTCCCGTAAGGTCATGTACTGGGCATAATGCCAGGCGGGCCATTTACCGTC
ATTGACGTCAATAGGGGGCGGACTTGGCATATGATACACTTGATGTACTGCCAAGTGGGCAGTTTACCGT
AAATACTCCACCCATTGACGTCAATGGAAAGTCCCTATTGGCGTTACTATGGGAACATACGTCATTATTG
ACGTCAATGGGCGGGGGTCGTTGGGCGGTCAGCCAGGCGGGCCATTTACCGTAAGTTATGTAACGCGGAA
CTCCATATATGGGCTATGAACTAATGACCCCGTAATTGATTACTATTAATAACTAGTCAATAATCAATGT
CAACATGGCGGTCATATTGGACATGAGCCAATATAAATGTACATATTATGATATAGATACAACGTATGCA
ATGGCCAATAGCCAATATTGATTTATGCTATATAACCAATGACTAATATGGCTAATTGCCAATATTGATT
CAATGTATAGATCTTCCATACCTACCAGTTCTGCGCCTGCAGCAATGGCAACAACGTTGCCCGGATCTGC
GATGATAAGCTGTCAAACATGAGAATTGGTCGACTAGCTTGGCACGCCAGAAATCCGCGCGGTGGTTTTT
GGGGGTCGGGGGTGTTTGGCAGCCACAGACGCCCGGTGTTCGTGTCGCGCCAGTACATGCGGTCCATGCC
CAGGCCATCCAAAAACCATGGGTCTGTCTGCTCAGTCCAGTCGTGGACCTGACCCCACGCAACGCCCAAA
ATAATAACCCCCACGAACCATAAACCATTCCCCATGGGGGACCCCGTCCCTAACCCACGGGGCCAGTGGC
TATGGCAGGGCCTGCCGCCCCGACGTTGGCTGCGAGCCCTGGGCCTTCACCCGAACTTGGGGGGTGGGGT
GGGGAAAAGGAAGAAACGCGGGCGTATTGGCCCCAATGGGGTCTCGGTGGGGTATCGACAGAGTGCCAGC
CCTGGGACCGAACCCCGCGTTTATGAACAAACGACCCAACACCCGTGCGTTTTATTCTGTCTTTTTATTG
CCGTCATAGCGCGGGTTCCTTCCGGTATTGTCTCCTTCCGTGTTTCAGTTAGCCTCCCCCATCTCCCGAT
CCGGACGAGTGCTGGGGCGTCGGTTTCCACTATCGGCGAGTACTTCTACACAGCCATCGGTCCAGACGGC
CGCGCTTCTGCGGGCGATTTGTGTACGCCCGACAGTCCCGGCTCCGGATCGGACGATTGCGTCGCATCGA
CCCTGCGCCCAAGCTGCATCATCGAAATTGCCGTCAACCAAGCTCTGATAGAGTTGGTCAAGACCAATGC
GGAGCATATACGCCCGGAGCCGCGGCGATCCTGCAAGCTCCGGATGCCTCCGCTCGAAGTAGCGCGTCTG
CTGCTCCATACAAGCCAACCACGGCCTCCAGAAGAAGATGTTGGCGACCTCGTATTGGGAATCCCCGAAC
ATCGCCTCGCTCCAGTCAATGACCGCTGTTATGCGGCCATTGTCCGTCAGGACATTGTTGGAGCCGAAAT
CCGCGTGCACGAGGTGCCGGACTTCGGGGCAGTCCTCGGCCCAAAGCATCAGCTCATCGAGAGCCTGCGC
GACGGACGCACTGACGGTGTCGTCCATCACAGTTTGCCAGTGATACACATGGGGATCAGCAATCGCGCAT
ATGAAATCACGCCATGTAGTGTATTGACCGATTCCTTGCGGTCCGAATGGGCCGAACCCGCTCGTCTGGC
TAAGATCGGCCGCAGCGATCGCATCCATGGCCTCCGCGACCGGCTGCAGAACAGCGGGCAGTTCGGTTTC
AGGCAGGTCTTGCAACGTGACACCCTGTGCACGGCGGGAGATGCAATAGGTCAGGCTCTCGCTGAATTCC
CCAATGTCAAGCACTTCCGGAATCGGGAGCGCGGCCGATGCAAAGTGCCGATAAACATAACGATCTTTGT
AGAAACCATCGGCGCAGCTATTTACCCGCAGGACATATCCACGCCCTCCTACATCGAAGCTGAAAGCACG
AGATTCTTCGCCCTCCGAGAGCTGCATCAGGTCGGAGACGCTGTCGAACTTTTCGATCAGAAACTTCTCG
ACAGACGTCGCGGTGAGTTCAGGCTTTTTCATATCTCATTGCCCCCCGGGATCTGCGGCACGCTGTTGAC
GCTGTTAAGCGGGTCGCTGCAGGGTCGCTCGGTGTTCGAGGCCACACGCGTCACCTTAATATGCGAAGTG
GACCTCGGACCGCGCCGCCCCGACTGCATCTGCGTGTTCGAATTCGCCAATGACAAGACGCTGGGCGGGG
TTTGTGTCATCATAGAACTAAAGACATGCAAATATATTTCTTCCGGGGACACCGCCAGCAAACGCGAGCA
ACGGGCCACGGGGATGAAGCAGGGCGGCACCTCGCTAACGGATTCACCACTCCAAGAATTGGAGCCAATC
AATTCTTGCGGAGAACTGTGAATGCGCAAACCAACCCTTGGCAGAACATATCCATCGCGTCCGCCATCTC
CAGCAGCCGCACGCGGCGCATCTCGGGGCCGACGCGCTGGGCTACGTCTTGCTGGCGTTCGCGACGCGAG
GCTGGATGGCCTTCCCCATTATGATTCTTCTCGCTTCCGGCGGCATCGGGATGCCCGCGTTGCAGGCCAT
GCTGTCCAGGCAGGTAGATGACGACCATCAGGGACAGCTTCAAGGCCAGCAAAAGGCCAGGAACCGTAAA
AAGGCCGCGTTGCTGGCGTTTTTCCATAGGCTCCGCCCCCCTGACGAGCATCACAAAAATCGACGCTCAA
GTCAGAGGTGGCGAAACCCGACAGGACTATAAAGATACCAGGCGTTTCCCCCTGGAAGCTCCCTCGTGCG
CTCTCCTGTTCCGACCCTGCCGCTTACCGGATACCTGTCCGCCTTTCTCCCTTCGGGAAGCGTGGCGCTT
TCTCATAGCTCACGCTGTAGGTATCTCAGTTCGGTGTAGGTCGTTCGCTCCAAGCTGGGCTGTGTGCACG
AACCCCCCGTTCAGCCCGACCGCTGCGCCTTATCCGGTAACTATCGTCTTGAGTCCAACCCGGTAAGACA
CGACTTATCGCCACTGGCAGCAGCCACTGGTAACAGGATTAGCAGAGCGAGGTATGTAGGCGGTGCTACA
GAGTTCTTGAAGTGGTGGCCTAACTACGGCTACACTAGAAGGACAGTATTTGGTATCTGCGCTCTGCTGA
AGCCAGTTACCTTCGGAAAAAGAGTTGGTAGCTCTTGATCCGGCAAACAAACCACCGCTGGTAGCGGTGG
TTTTTTTGTTTGCAAGCAGCAGATTACGCGCAGAAAAAAAGGATCTCAAGAAGATCCTTTGATCTTTTCT
ACGGGGTCTGACGCTCAGTGGAACGAAAACTCACGTTAAGGGATTTTGGTCATGAGATTATCAAAAAGGA
TCTTCACCTAGATCCTTTTAAATTAAAAATGAAGTTTTAAATCAATCTAAAGTATATATGAGTAAACTTG
GTCTGACAGTTACCAATGCTTAATCAGTGAGGCACCTATCTCAGCGATCTGTCTATTTCGTTCATCCATA
GTTGCCTGACTCCCCGTCGTGTAGATAACTACGATACGGGAGGGCTTACCATCTGGCCCCAGTGCTGCAA
TGATACCGCGAGACCCACGCTCACCGGCTCCAGATTTATCAGCAATAAACCAGCCAGCCGGAAGGGCCGA
GCGCAGAAGTGGTCCTGCAACTTTATCCGCCTCCATCCAGTCTATTAATTGTTGCCGGGAAGCTAGAGTA
AGTAGTTCGCCAGTTAATAGTTTGCGCAACGTTGTTGCCATTGCTGCAGGCATCGTGGTGTCACGCTCGT
CGTTTGGTATGGCTTCATTCAGCTCCGGTTCCCAACGATCAAGGCGAGTTACATGATCCCCCATGTTGTG
CAAAAAAGCGGTTAGCTCCTTCGGTCCTCCGATCGTTGTCAGAAGTAAGTTGGCCGCAGTGTTATCACTC
ATGGTTATGGCAGCACTGCATAATTCTCTTACTGTCATGCCATCCGTAAGATGCTTTTCTGTGACTGGTG
AGTACTCAACCAAGTCATTCTGAGAATAGTGTATGCGGCGACCGAGTTGCTCTTGCCCGGCGTCAACACG
GGATAATACCGCGCCACATAGCAGAACTTTAAAAGTGCTCATCATTGGAAAACGTTCTTCGGGGCGAAAA
CTCTCAAGGATCTTACCGCTGTTGAGATCCAGTTCGATGTAACCCACTCGTGCACCCAACTGATCTTCAG
CATCTTTTACTTTCACCAGCGTTTCTGGGTGAGCAAAAACAGGAAGGCAAAATGCCGCAAAAAAGGGAAT
AAGGGCGACACGGAAATGTTGAATACTCATACTCTTCCTTTTTCAATATTATTGAAGCATTTATCAGGGT
TATTGTCTCATGAGCGGATACATATTTGAATGTATTTAGAAAAATAAACAAATAGGGGTTCCGCGCACAT
TTCCCCGAAAAGTGCCACCTGACGTCTAAGAAACCATTATTATCATGACATTAACCTATAAAAATAGGCG
TATCACGAGGCCCTTTCGTCTTCAAGAATTCTCATGTTTGACAGCTTATCATCGATAAGCTGATCCTCAC
AGGCCGCACCCAGCTTTTCTTCCGTTGCCCCAGTAGCATCTCTGTCTGGTGACCTTGAAGAGGAAGAGGA
GGGGTCCCGAGAATCCCCATCCCTACCGTCCAGCAAAAAGGGGGACGAGGAATTTGAGGCCTGGCTTGAG
GCTCAGGACGCAAATCTTGAGGATGTTCAGCGGGAGTTTTCCGGGCTGCGAGTAATTGGTGATGAGGACG
AGGATGGTTCGGAGGATGGGGAATTTTCAGACCTGGATCTGTCTGACAGCGACCATGAAGGGGATGAGGG
TGGGGGGGCTGTTGGAGGGGGCAGGAGTCTGCACTCCCTGTATTCACTGAGCGTCGTCTAATAAAGATGT
CTATTGATCTCTTTTAGTGTGAATCATGTCTGACGAGGGGCCAGGTACAGGACCTGGAAATGGCCTAGGA
GAGAAGGGAGACACATCTGGACCAGAAGGCTCCGGCGGCAGTGG
